>Addgene plasmid #146895 | pAc5.1B-lambdaN-HA-DmCup_1-417_M | depositor full sequence | sequence record 289342 | Full Sequence
CTTCAAGGAATTAATTCTATATTCTAAAAACACAAATGATACTTCTAAAAAAAATCATGAATGGCATCAA
CTCTGAATCAAATCTTTGCAGATGCACCTACTTCTCATTTCCACTGTCACATCATTTTTCCAGATCTCGC
TGCCTGTTATGTGGCCCACAAACCAAGACACGTTTTATGGCCATTAAAGCTGGCTGATCGTCGCCAAACA
CCAAATACATATCAATATGTACATTCGAGAAAGAAGCGATCAAAGAAGCGTCTTCGGGCGAGTAGGAGAA
TGCGGAGGAGAAGGAGAACGAGCTGATCTAGTATCTCTCCACAATCCAATGCCAACTGACCAACTGGCCA
TATTCGGAGCAATTTGAAGCCAATTTCCATCGCCTGGCGATCGCTCCATTCTTGGCTATATGTTTTTCAC
CGTTCCCGGGGCCATTTTCAAAGACTCGTCGGTAAGATAAGATTGTGTCACTCGCTGTCTCTCTTCATTT
GTCGAAGAATGCTGAGGAATTTCGCGATGACGTCGGCGAGTATTTTGAAGAATGAGAATAATTTGTATTT
ATACGAAAATCAGTTAGTGGAATTTTCTACAAAAACATGTTATCTATAGATAATTTTGTTGCAAAATATG
TTGACTATGACAAAGATTGTATGTATATACCTTTAATGTATTCTCATTTTCTTATGTATTTATAATGGCA
ATGATGATACTGATGATATTTTAAGATGATGCCAGACCACAGGCTGATTTCTGCGTCTTTTGCCGAACGC
AGTGCATGTGCGGTTGTTGTTTTTTGGAATAGTTTCAATTTTCGGACTGTCCGCTTTGATTTCAGTTTCT
TGGCTTATTCAAAAAGCAAAGTAAAGCCAAAAAAGCGAGATGGCAATACCAAATGCGGCAAAACGGTAGT
GGAAGGAAAGGGGTGCGGGGCAGCGGAAGGAAGGGTGGGGCGGGGCGTGGCGGGGTCTGTGGCTGGGCGC
GACGTCACCGACGTTGGAGCCACTCCTTTGACCATGTGTGCGTGTGTGTATTATTCGTGTCTCGCCACTC
GCCGGTTGTTTTTTTCTTTTTATCTCGCTCTCTCTAGCGCCATCTCGTACGCATGCTCAACGCACCGCAT
GTTGCCGTGTCCTTTATGCGTCATTTTGGCTCGAAATAGGCAATTATTTAAACAAAGATTAGTCAACGAA
AACGCTAAAATAAATAAGTCTACAATATGGTTACTTATTGCCATGTGTGTGCAGCCAACGATAGCAACAA
AAGCAACAACACAGTGGCTTTCCCTCTTTCACTTTTTGTTTGCAAGCGCGTGCGAGCAAGACGGCACGAC
CGGCAAACGCAATTACGCTGACAAAGAGCAGACGAAGTTTTGGCCGAAAAACATCAAGGCGCCTGATACG
AATGCATTTGCAATAACAATTGCGATATTTAATATTGTTTATGAAGCTGTTTGACTTCAAAACACACAAA
AAAAAAAATAAAACAAATTATTTGAAAGAGAATTAGGAATCGGACAGCTTATCGTTACGGGCTAACAGCA
CACCGAGACGAAATAGCTTACCTGACGTCACAGCCTCTGGAAGAACTGCCGCCAAGCAGAGAGAGAGAGA
AAAAGAGGGAGAGCAGCTTAGACCGCATGTGCTTGTGTGTGAGGCGTCTCTCTCTTCGTCTCCTGTTTGC
GCAAACGCATAGACTGCACTGAGAAAATCGATTACCTATTTTTTATGAATGAATATTTGCACTATTACTA
TTCAAAACTATTAAGATAGCAATCACATTCAATAGCCAAATACTATACCACCTGAGCGATGCAACGAAAT
GATCAATTTGAGCAAAAATGCTGCATATTTAGGACGGCATCATTATAGAAATGCTTCTTGCTGTGTACTT
TTCTCTCGTCTGGCAGCTGTTTCGCCGTTATTGTTAAAACCGGCTTAAGTTAGGTGTGTTTTCTACGACT
AGTGATGCCCCTACTAGAAGATGTGTGTTGCACAAATGTCCCTGAATAACCAATTTGAAGTGCAGATAGC
AGTAAACGTAAGCTAATATGAATATTATTTAACTGTAATGTTTTAATATCGCTGGACATTACTAATAAAC
CCACTATAAACACATGTACATATGTATGTTTTGGCATACAATGAGTAGTTGGGGAAAAAATGTGTAAAAG
CACCGTGACCATCACAGCATAAAGATAACCAGCTGAAGTATCGAATATGAGTAACCCCCAAATTGAATCA
CATGCCGCAACTGATAGGACCCATGGAAGTACACTCTTCATGGCGATATACAAGACACACACAAGCACGA
ACACCCAGTTGCGGAGGAAATTCTCCGTAAATGAAAACCCAATCGGCGAACAATTCATACCCATATATGG
TAAAAGTTTTGAACGCGACTTGAGAGCGGAGAGCATTGCGGCTGATAAGGTTTTAGCGCTAAGCGGGCTT
TATAAAACGGGCTGCGGGACCAGTTTTCATATCACTACCGTTTGAGTTCTTGTGCTGTGTGGATACTCCT
CCCGACACAAAGCCGCTCCATCAGCCAGCAGTCGTCTAATCCAGAGACCCCGGATCGGGGTACCAACATG
GACGCACAAACACGACGACGTGAGCGTCGCGCTGAGAAACAAGCTCAATGGAAAGCTGCAAACGGTGGAT
CTCCTCCACATATGGCTTACCCATACGATGTTCCAGATTACGCTCCTCCAAGCTTGAATTCTGCAGATAT
CATGGACCCTATGAAAGAGGAGGCGATCGAATTGAATGGCCATGCTATGCAAATGGCCGAAGCTGAGCAA
GAAAATGGCGCTGGCGCCCTGAAAATTGCCACCAATGCGGGTGCAACCGATCGTCCAGCGCATCAGCAGC
TTCCGCTGCCAGTCGAAGATCAGCAGGATGAGGTGCTGACCCCCGCTGAGAAGGGCAAGTTCGAGTACCC
GCCCCCTCCACCGCCACCAACTCCAGTCCAGGCTCCGCTAGCCACCAAGGCCACCGCTCTGAATGCCAGT
CAAGAGCATGACGACGACGAGGCCAACTCCGAGAAGTGGGAGGATCCGTGCGCTCCGCCCCCGCCTCCTC
CGCTGCCGACTAGCGCTTTCCTGGCCACCGGACTGGGCTACCTCAAGCTGCCCGCCTTCAAGCTGAAGGA
CGCACTGGAGAAGGCCATCACCAAGTTGGAGGCCAACAAGCGGACGCTAAAGGCCAGCCCTGAGTCTTCT
CGTTCCATCAAAAACAAGAATGTGGTGGCCCTGGAGATGTTACCCAGGCGCTCAAACCCAGAAACGATCG
GCGATGGATCCATGTTGGCATCCACATCCACGGCTGTTATGCTGCAGACCAAAAAGCCCGCCGTTATTGT
GGAGATGGAGAGGCGTTGTAAGATCATCAATTTACTGGCCAAACAGAATCAAATCCTCGAATCCATTTCG
GGGGAGGCCATTCCGATGCATGGACCCTCGAAGCATCTGCACGAGGACGAGGGTCTGACCCTGCAAGTTC
TCTCGGCCCGAGCATCCACACCGTACACACAGCCCTCCAGCATGTTGTCCTGCACGGCCGTTAGTTGTGA
CCTGGAGCACGATTCGCCGCGGAAGCAAGTGGCCAGCAAGGAGGCCGTGCCGGAGCAGCAGTCTAGTCAG
GTGCAGCAAAAGCGTCCACCCAGCACAGGCATTCACAAGCCAGGAAGTCTGCGAGCACCCAAGGCTGTTC
GTCCTACTACTGCTCCGGTGGTCAGCAGCAAGCCGGTCAAGAGCTATACCCGCTCCCGCCTGATGGACAT
TCGCAACGGGATGTTCAATGCCCTGATGCACAGGTCCAAGGAGAGCTTTGTGATGCCTCGCATCGCCACC
TGCGACGACATTGAGTTGGAGGGAAGGCTTCGCCGCATGAATATTTGGCGCACCTCGGACGGCACAAGAT
TCCGGACCCGCTCCACCACAGCTAACTTAAACATGAACAACAACAACAACAATGAGTGCATGTGAGGCGG
CCGCTCGAGTCTAGAGGGCCCGCGGTTCGAAGGTAAGCCTATCCCTAACCCTCTCCTCGGTCTCGATTCT
ACGCGTACCGGTCATCATCACCATCACCATTGAGTTTAAACCCGCTGATCAGCCTCGACTGTGCCTTCTA
AGGCCTGAGCTCGCTGATCAGCCTCGATCGAGGATCCAGACATGATAAGATACATTGATGAGTTTGGACA
AACCACAACTAGAATGCAGTGAAAAAAATGCTTTATTTGTGAAATTTGTGATGCTATTGCTTTATTTGTA
ACCATTATAAGCTGCAATAAACAAGTTAACAACAACAATTGCATTCATTTTATGTTTCAGGTTCAGGGGG
AGGTGTGGGAGGTTTTTTAAAGCAAGTAAAACCTCTACAAATGTGGTATGGCTGATTATGATCAGTCGAC
CGATGCCCTTGAGAGCCTTCAACCCAGTCAGCTCCTTCCGGTGGGCGCGGGGCATGACTATCGTCGCCGC
ACTTATGACTGTCTTCTTTATCATGCAACTCGTAGGACAGGTGCCGGCAGCGCTCTGGGTCATTTTCGGC
GAGGACCGCTTTCGCTGGAGCGCGACGATGATCGGCCTGTCGCTTGCGGTATTCGGAATCTTGCACGCCC
TCGCTCAAGCCTTCGTCACTGGTCCCGCCACCAAACGTTTCGGCGAGAAGCAGGCCATTATCGCCGGCAT
GGCGGCCGACGCGCTGGGCTACGTCTTGCTGGCGTTCGCGACGCGAGGCTGGATGGCCTTCCCCATTATG
ATTCTTCTCGCTTCCGGCGGCATCGGGATGCCCGCGTTGCAGGCCATGCTGTCCAGGCAGGTAGATGACG
ACCATCAGGGACAGCTTCAAGGATCGCTCGCGGCTCTTACCAGCCAGCAAAAGGCCAGGAACCGTAAAAA
GGCCGCGTTGCTGGCGTTTTTCCATAGGCTCCGCCCCCCTGACGAGCATCACAAAAATCGACGCTCAAGT
CAGAGGTGGCGAAACCCGACAGGACTATAAAGATACCAGGCGTTTCCCCCTGGAAGCTCCCTCGTGCGCT
CTCCTGTTCCGACCCTGCCGCTTACCGGATACCTGTCCGCCTTTCTCCCTTCGGGAAGCGTGGCGCTTTC
TCAATGCTCACGCTGTAGGTATCTCAGTTCGGTGTAGGTCGTTCGCTCCAAGCTGGGCTGTGTGCACGAA
CCCCCCGTTCAGCCCGACCGCTGCGCCTTATCCGGTAACTATCGTCTTGAGTCCAACCCGGTAAGACACG
ACTTATCGCCACTGGCAGCAGCCACTGGTAACAGGATTAGCAGAGCGAGGTATGTAGGCGGTGCTACAGA
GTTCTTGAAGTGGTGGCCTAACTACGGCTACACTAGAAGGACAGTATTTGGTATCTGCGCTCTGCTGAAG
CCAGTTACCTTCGGAAAAAGAGTTGGTAGCTCTTGATCCGGCAAACAAACCACCGCTGGTAGCGGTGGTT
TTTTTGTTTGCAAGCAGCAGATTACGCGCAGAAAAAAAGGATCTCAAGAAGATCCTTTGATCTTTTCTAC
GGGGTCTGACGCTCAGTGGAACGAAAACTCACGTTAAGGGATTTTGGTCATGAGATTATCAAAAAGGATC
TTCACCTAGATCCTTTTAAATTAAAAATGAAGTTTTAAATCAATCTAAAGTATATATGAGTAAACTTGGT
CTGACAGTTACCAATGCTTAATCAGTGAGGCACCTATCTCAGCGATCTGTCTATTTCGTTCATCCATAGT
TGCCTGACTCCCCGTCGTGTAGATAACTACGATACGGGAGGGCTTACCATCTGGCCCCAGTGCTGCAATG
ATACCGCGAGACCCACGCTCACCGGCTCCAGATTTATCAGCAATAAACCAGCCAGCCGGAAGGGCCGAGC
GCAGAAGTGGTCCTGCAACTTTATCCGCCTCCATCCAGTCTATTAATTGTTGCCGGGAAGCTAGAGTAAG
TAGTTCGCCAGTTAATAGTTTGCGCAACGTTGTTGCCATTGCTGCAGGCATCGTGGTGTCACGCTCGTCG
TTTGGTATGGCTTCATTCAGCTCCGGTTCCCAACGATCAAGGCGAGTTACATGATCCCCCATGTTGTGCA
AAAAAGCGGTTAGCTCCTTCGGTCCTCCGATCGTTGTCAGAAGTAAGTTGGCCGCAGTGTTATCACTCAT
GGTTATGGCAGCACTGCATAATTCTCTTACTGTCATGCCATCCGTAAGATGCTTTTCTGTGACTGGTGAG
TACTCAACCAAGTCATTCTGAGAATAGTGTATGCGGCGACCGAGTTGCTCTTGCCCGGCGTCAACACGGG
ATAATACCGCGCCACATAGCAGAACTTTAAAAGTGCTCATCATTGGAAAACGTTCTTCGGGGCGAAAACT
CTCAAGGATCTTACCGCTGTTGAGATCCAGTTCGATGTAACCCACTCGTGCACCCAACTGATCTTCAGCA
TCTTTTACTTTCACCAGCGTTTCTGGGTGAGCAAAAACAGGAAGGCAAAATGCCGCAAAAAAGGGAATAA
GGGCGACACGGAAATGTTGAATACTCATACTCTTCCTTTTTCAATATTATTGAAGCATTTATCAGGGTTA
TTGTCTCATGAGCGGATACATATTTGAATGTATTTAGAAAAATAAACAAATAGGGGTTCCGCGCACATTT
CCCCGAAAAGTGCCACCTGACGTCTAAGAAACCATTATTATCATGACATTAACCTATAAAAATAGGCGTA
TCACGAGGCCCTTTCGT
Features (pLannotate 1.2.2; 11 found; start..end, strand, type, name):
     56..2568    +  promoter       Ac5 promoter: Drosophila melanogaster actin 5C promoter
   2588..2653    +  CDS            N (fragment): REGN_LAMBD - Experimental evidence at protein level: Swiss-Prot protein existence level 1. Plays a role as a transcriptional antitermination factor that allows the virus to initiate its lytic phase. Activates expression of the delayed viral early genes by modifying host RNA polymerase (RNAP) into a form that is resistant to termination signals. This antitermination function requires the host NusA protein which serves to stabilize the interaction between antitermination protein N and host RNA polymerase. From Escherichia phage lambda (Bacteriophage lambda).
   2678..2704    +  CDS            3xHA (fragment): three tandem HA epitope tags
   2777..3982    +  CDS            cup (fragment): CUP_DROME - Also known as fs(2)cup. Experimental evidence at protein level: Swiss-Prot protein existence level 1. Adapter protein that plays a central role in localization of transcripts in the oocyte and in young embryos (PubMed:9118812). Maintains RNA targets in a repressed state by promoting their deadenylation and protects deadenylated mRNAs from further degradation (PubMed:21937713). Binds to and recruits eIF-4E to the 3'-UTR of some mRNA targets which prevents interaction between eIF4E1 and eIF4G (PubMed:14685270, PubMed:15465908, PubMed:21081899). This may contribute to translational re
   4022..4063    +  CDS            V5 tag: epitope tag from simian virus 5
   4163..4297    -  polyA_signal   SV40 poly(A) signal: SV40 polyadenylation signal
   4320..4404    -  CDS            large T antigen (fragment): large T antigen from SV40 (simian virus 40)
   4405..4875    +  CDS            TcR (fragment): tetracycline efflux protein; tet; confers resistance to tetracycline
   4919..5507    -  rep_origin     ori: high-copy-number ColE1/pMB1/pBR322/pUC origin of replication
   5678..6538    -  CDS            AmpR: β-lactamase; bla; confers resistance to ampicillin, carbenicillin, and related antibiotics
   6539..6643    -  promoter       AmpR promoter: bla
