[The description below was written by a language model from this plasmid's Addgene catalogue record and pLannotate feature annotations shown in this document.]
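Description:
pAc5.1B-lambdaN-HA-DmCup_1-417_M is an insect expression plasmid of about 6.7 kb for producing a tagged N-terminal fragment of the Drosophila melanogaster protein Cup in fly cells. The catalogue lists the backbone as unknown, although the name and the annotated parts point to a pAc5.1-type vector. It is propagated in E. coli through a ColE1/pUC-family origin and selected with ampicillin via the β-lactamase gene and its own promoter. The record lists the plasmid as low copy even though the origin is annotated as a high-copy type. Short annotated fragments of a tetracycline resistance gene and of SV40 large T antigen appear to be non-functional backbone remnants. No marker for selection in insect cells is annotated.

Expression is driven by the constitutive Drosophila actin 5C promoter. Downstream lies a fusion reading frame that begins with a short fragment of the bacteriophage lambda N protein, followed by an HA epitope (detected as a partial match to a 3xHA element) and then Cup residues 1–417. A V5 tag sequence sits after the insert and is followed by an SV40 polyadenylation signal; the record does not say whether V5 is in frame with the insert or preceded by a stop codon. The meaning of the "_M" suffix is also not explained, so it is unclear whether it marks a mutant version.

The lambda N peptide binds BoxB RNA hairpins, so fusions of this kind are generally used in tethering assays that recruit a protein to a BoxB-containing reporter mRNA, with the HA tag allowing detection. This fits the associated study of Cup's roles in promoting deadenylation and inhibiting decapping of mRNA targets.
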