Addgene plasmid #146895: pAc5.1B-lambdaN-HA-DmCup_1-417_M
Purpose: Insect Expression of DmCup_1-417
Depositing lab: Elisa Izaurralde. Depositing organization: Max Planck Institute for Developmental Biology. Publication: CUP promotes deadenylation and inhibits decapping of mRNA targets. Igreja C, Izaurralde E. Genes Dev. 2011 Sep 15;25(18):1955-67. doi: 10.1101/gad.17136311. PubMed 21937713.
Backbone
  Vector backbone: Unknown
  Vector type: Insect Expression
Growth in bacteria
  Bacterial resistance: Ampicillin, 100 μg/mL
  Growth temperature: 37°C
  Growth strain: DH5alpha
  Copy number: Low Copy
Gene/Insert
  Gene/Insert name: DmCup_1-417
  Species: D. melanogaster (fly)
  Entrez Gene: cup (a.k.a. Dmel_CG11181, CG11181, CUP, Cup, DmCup, Dmel\CG11181, fs(1)cup, fs(2)cup, i239)
  Cloning method: Unknown
Terms and licenses: Academic/Nonprofit Terms; Industry Terms: Not Available to Industry
Depositor comments: Sequence according to the sequence given by NCBI: AF004917.1 Plasmids from this collection were made available to the research community and donated after the lab closed. Please note that the sequence provided by the depositing laboratory may be theoretical/predicted or based on Sanger sequencing results. There may be discrepancies between sequencing results obtained by Addgene and the depositor sequence. If an Addgene verified sequence is not available, please contact before placing your order to request that our lab fully sequence the plasmid.
How to cite: pAc5.1B-lambdaN-HA-DmCup_1-417_M was a gift from Elisa Izaurralde (Addgene plasmid # 146895 ; http://n2t.net/addgene:146895 ; RRID:Addgene_146895)
